Addgene plasmid #51566: pTXB1-CII
Purpose: Expression of bacteriophage lambda CII for protein purification (Intein-chiting binding domain fussion, New England Biolabs pTXB1 backbone
Depositing lab: Sankar Adhya & Francisco Malagon. Depositing organization: National Cancer Institute (NCI).
Backbone
  Vector backbone: pTXB1
  Backbone manufacturer: NEB
  Vector type: Bacterial Expression
Growth in bacteria
  Bacterial resistance: Ampicillin, 100 μg/mL
  Growth temperature: 37°C
  Growth strain: DH5alpha
  Growth instructions: Expression of the insert requires retransformation into a T7 RNA polymerase containing strain
  Copy number: High Copy
Gene/Insert
  Gene/Insert name: cII (alt name: Bacteriophage lambda cII)
  Species: Bacteriophage Lambda
  Tag / fusion protein: Intein-Chiting Binding Domanin (C terminal on insert)
Terms and licenses: Academic/Nonprofit Terms; Industry Terms: Not Available to Industry
How to cite: pTXB1-CII was a gift from Sankar Adhya & Francisco Malagon (Addgene plasmid # 51566 ; http://n2t.net/addgene:51566 ; RRID:Addgene_51566)
