[The description below was written by a language model from this plasmid's Addgene catalogue record and pLannotate feature annotations shown in this document.]
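Description:
pTXB1-CII is a bacterial expression plasmid of 6,946 bp built on the NEB pTXB1 backbone, designed for producing and purifying the bacteriophage lambda CII protein in E. coli. It is propagated through a ColE1/pMB1-type origin and selected with ampicillin via the bla (β-lactamase) gene. The catalogue lists it as high copy, although the annotation also shows a rop gene, which normally moderates copy number. An M13 origin is present, which allows single-stranded DNA production. There are also leftover pBR322-derived pieces (bom, mbeC and tetracycline-resistance fragments) that are not functional markers.

The payload is the lambda cII coding sequence, which encodes the transcriptional activator that helps the phage establish lysogeny by turning on the promoters for the cI repressor and integrase genes. It abuts the modified Mycobacterium xenopi GyrA intein, which is followed by the Bacillus circulans chitin binding domain, so CII carries the intein-CBD tag at its C terminus. Expression is driven by a T7 promoter with an adjacent lac operator and the T7 gene 10 ribosome binding site, and ends at a T7 terminator. A plasmid-borne lacI gene supplies the repressor, so transcription is held off until induction with IPTG. Five tandem rrnB T1 terminators upstream of the T7 promoter insulate the cassette from read-through transcription. Because transcription depends on T7 RNA polymerase, the plasmid must be moved from a cloning strain into a host that supplies this polymerase for expression. In use, the fusion is captured on chitin resin and thiol-induced cleavage at the intein's N-terminal junction releases CII from the tag.
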