Features (pLannotate 1.2.2; 25 found; start..end, strand, type, name):
     35..139     +  promoter       AmpR promoter: bla
    140..1000    +  CDS            AmpR: β-lactamase; bla; confers resistance to ampicillin, carbenicillin, and related antibiotics
   1042..1555    -  rep_origin     M13 ori (sequence partly withheld): M13 bacteriophage origin of replication; arrow indicates direction of (+) strand synthesis
   1666..2254    +  rep_origin     ori: high-copy-number ColE1/pMB1/pBR322/pUC origin of replication
   2431..2521    -  misc_feature   bom (fragment): basis of mobility region from pBR322
   2623..2814    -  CDS            rop: Rop protein, which maintains plasmids at low copy number; rop
   2855..2965    +  CDS            mbeC (fragment): MBEC_ECOLX - Experimental evidence at protein level: Swiss-Prot protein existence level 1. Required for efficient mobilization of ColE1 plasmid and is thus essential to promote the specific transfer of the plasmid during conjugation. Probably functions by inducing DNA bending, helping the MbeA relaxase to melt the DNA around the nic site and cleave the phosphodiester bond. Binds specifically double-stranded DNA (dsDNA) containing the ColE1 oriT but does not recognize the inverted repeat (IR). From Escherichia coli.
   3000..3322    -  CDS            TcR (fragment): tetracycline efflux protein; tet; confers resistance to tetracycline
   3337..3358    -  protein_bind   CAP binding site: CAP binding activates transcription in the presence of cAMP. E. coli catabolite activator protein
   3371..4453    -  CDS            lacI: lac repressor; lacI; The lac repressor binds to the lac operator to inhibit transcription in E. coli. This inhibition can be relieved by adding lactose or isopropyl-β-D-thiogalactopyranoside (IPTG).
   4454..4531    -  promoter       lacI promoter: lacI
   4539..4632    -  CDS            TcR (fragment): tetracycline efflux protein; tet; confers resistance to tetracycline
   4684..4770    +  terminator     rrnB T1 terminator: Escherichia coli rrnB; transcription terminator T1 from the E. coli rrnB gene
   4867..4953    +  terminator     rrnB T1 terminator: Escherichia coli rrnB; transcription terminator T1 from the E. coli rrnB gene
   5050..5136    +  terminator     rrnB T1 terminator: Escherichia coli rrnB; transcription terminator T1 from the E. coli rrnB gene
   5233..5319    +  terminator     rrnB T1 terminator: Escherichia coli rrnB; transcription terminator T1 from the E. coli rrnB gene
   5416..5502    +  terminator     rrnB T1 terminator: Escherichia coli rrnB; transcription terminator T1 from the E. coli rrnB gene
   5637..5655    +  promoter       T7 promoter: promoter for bacteriophage T7 RNA polymerase
   5656..5680    +  protein_bind   lac operator: The lac repressor binds to the lac operator to inhibit transcription in E. coli. This inhibition can be relieved by adding lactose or isopropyl-β-D-thiogalactopyranoside (IPTG). lac repressor encoded by lacI
   5695..5717    +  RBS            RBS: efficient ribosome binding site from bacteriophage T7 gene 10 (Olins and Rangwala, 1989)
   5725..6015    +  CDS            cII: RPC2_LAMBD - Experimental evidence at protein level: Swiss-Prot protein existence level 1. Acts as a transcriptional activator that allows virus to initiate a latent state. Following infection, participates, together with cIII, in activation of the Pe and Pi promoters, which are responsible for the transcription of the cI (repressor) and int (integrase) genes, respectively. Both of these gene products are required for the establishment of latency. From Escherichia phage lambda (Bacteriophage lambda).
   6016..6609    +  CDS            Mxe GyrA intein: modified GyrA intein (Southworth et al., 1999); Mycobacterium xenopi gyrA; N-terminal cleavage of this intein can be induced by thiols.
   6640..6795    +  CDS            CBD: chitin binding domain from chitinase A1 (Watanabe et al., 1994); Bacillus circulans chiA
   6817..6866    +  CDS            SET1 (fragment): solubility-enhancement tag derived from T7 phage gene 10B
   6874..6921    +  terminator     T7 terminator: transcription terminator for bacteriophage T7 RNA polymerase
>Addgene plasmid #51566 | pTXB1-CII | depositor full sequence | sequence record 78825 | pTXB1-CII sequence 6946 bps
AACTACGTCAGGTGGCACTTTTCGGGGAAATGTGCGCGGAACCCCTATTTGTTTATTTTTCTAAATACAT
TCAAATATGTATCCGCTCATGAGACAATAACCCTGATAAATGCTTCAATAATATTGAAAAAGGAAGAGTA
TGAGTATTCAACATTTCCGTGTCGCCCTTATTCCCTTTTTTGCGGCATTTTGCCTTCCTGTTTTTGCTCA
CCCAGAAACGCTGGTGAAAGTAAAAGATGCTGAAGATCAGTTGGGTGCACGAGTGGGTTACATCGAACTG
GATCTCAACAGCGGTAAGATCCTTGAGAGTTTTCGCCCCGAAGAACGTTCTCCAATGATGAGCACTTTTA
AAGTTCTGCTATGTGGCGCGGTATTATCCCGTGTTGACGCCGGGCAAGAGCAACTCGGTCGCCGCATACA
CTATTCTCAGAATGACTTGGTTGAGTACTCACCAGTCACAGAAAAGCATCTTACGGATGGCATGACAGTA
AGAGAATTATGCAGTGCTGCCATAACCATGAGTGATAACACTGCGGCCAACTTACTTCTGACAACGATCG
GAGGACCGAAGGAGCTAACCGCTTTTTTGCACAACATGGGGGATCATGTAACTCGCCTTGATCGTTGGGA
ACCGGAGCTGAATGAAGCCATACCAAACGACGAGCGTGACACCACGATGCCTGTAGCAATGGCAACAACG
TTGCGCAAACTATTAACTGGCGAACTACTTACTCTAGCTTCCCGGCAACAATTAATAGACTGGATGGAGG
CGGATAAAGTTGCAGGACCACTTCTGCGCTCGGCCCTTCCGGCTGGCTGGTTTATTGCTGATAAATCTGG
AGCCGGTGAGCGTGGGTCTCGCGGTATCATTGCAGCACTGGGGCCAGATGGTAAGCCCTCCCGTATCGTA
GTTATCTACACGACGGGGAGTCAGGCAACTATGGATGAACGAAATAGACAGATCGCTGAGATAGGTGCCT
CACTGATTAAGCATTGGTAACTGTCAGACCAAGTTTACTCATATATACTTTAGATTGATT
[38 nt withheld, positions 1041-1078]
A
[37 nt withheld, positions 1080-1116]
ATTTTGTTAAAATTCGCGTTAAATTTTTGTTAAATCAGCTCATTTTTTAACCAATAGGCCGAAATCGGCA
AAATCCCTTATAAATCAAAAGAATAGCCCGAGATAGGGT
[37 nt withheld, positions 1226-1262]
AAAGAACGTGGACTCCAACGTCAAAGG
[141 nt withheld, positions 1290-1430]
G
[125 nt withheld, positions 1432-1556]
AAAGGATCTAGGTGAAGATCCTTTTTGATAATCTCATGACCAAAATCCCTTAACGTGAGTTTTCGTTCCA
CTGAGCGTCAGACCCCGTAGAAAAGATCAAAGGATCTTCTTGAGATCCTTTTTTTCTGCGCGTAATCTGC
TGCTTGCAAACAAAAAAACCACCGCTACCAGCGGTGGTTTGTTTGCCGGATCAAGAGCTACCAACTCTTT
TTCCGAAGGTAACTGGCTTCAGCAGAGCGCAGATACCAAATACTGTCCTTCTAGTGTAGCCGTAGTTAGG
CCACCACTTCAAGAACTCTGTAGCACCGCCTACATACCTCGCTCTGCTAATCCTGTTACCAGTGGCTGCT
GCCAGTGGCGATAAGTCGTGTCTTACCGGGTTGGACTCAAGACGATAGTTACCGGATAAGGCGCAGCGGT
CGGGCTGAACGGGGGGTTCGTGCACACAGCCCAGCTTGGAGCGAACGACCTACACCGAACTGAGATACCT
ACAGCGTGAGCTATGAGAAAGCGCCACGCTTCCCGAAGGGAGAAAGGCGGACAGGTATCCGGTAAGCGGC
AGGGTCGGAACAGGAGAGCGCACGAGGGAGCTTCCAGGGGGAAACGCCTGGTATCTTTATAGTCCTGTCG
GGTTTCGCCACCTCTGACTTGAGCGTCGATTTTTGTGATGCTCGTCAGGGGGGCGGAGCCTATGGAAAAA
CGCCAGCAACGCGGCCTTTTTACGGTTCCTGGCCTTTTGCTGGCCTTTTGCTCACATGTTCTTTCCTGCG
TTATCCCCTGATTCTGTGGATAACCGTATTACCGCCTTTGAGTGAGCTGATACCGCTCGCCGCAGCCGAA
CGACCGAGCGCAGCGAGTCAGTGAGCGAGGAAGCTATGGTGCACTCTCAGTACAATCTGCTCTGATGCCG
CATAGTTAAGCCAGTATACACTCCGCTATCGCTACGTGACTGGGTCATGGCTGCGCCCCGACACCCGCCA
ACACCCGCTGACGCGCCCTGACGGGCTTGTCTGCTCCCGGCATCCGCTTACAGACAAGCTGTGACCGTCT
CCGGGAGCTGCATGTGTCAGAGGTTTTCACCGTCATCACCGAAACGCGCGAGGCAGCTGCGGTAAAGCTC
ATCAGCGTGGTCGTGCAGCGATTCACAGATGTCTGCCTGTTCATCCGCGTCCAGCTCGTTGAGTTTCTCC
AGAAGCGTTAATGTCTGGCTTCTGATAAAGCGGGCCATGTTAAGGGCGGTTTTTTCCTGTTTGGTCACTG
ATGCCTCCGTGTAAGGGGGATTTCTGTTCATGGGGGTAATGATACCGATGAAACGAGAGAGGATGCTCAC
GATACGGGTTACTGATGATGAACATGCCCGGTTACTGGAACGTTGTGAGGGTAAACAACTGGCGGTATGG
ATGCGGCGGGACCAGAGAAAAATCACTCAGGGTCAATGCCAGCCGAACGCCAGCAAGACGTAGCCCAGCG
CGTCGGCCGCCATGCCGGCGATAATGGCCTGCTTCTCGCCGAAACGTTTGGTGGCGGGACCAGTGACGAA
GGCTTGAGCGAGGGCGTGCAAGATTCCGAATACCGCAAGCGACAGGCCGATCATCGTCGCGCTCCAGCGA
AAGCGGTCCTCGCCGAAAATGACCCAGAGCGCTGCCGGCACCTGTCCTACGAGTTGCATGATAAAGAAGA
CAGTCATAAGTGCGGCGACGATAGTCATGCCCCGCGCCCACCGGAAGGAGCTGACTGGGTTGAAGGCTCT
CAAGGGCATCGGTCGAGATCCCGGTGCCTAATGAGTGAGCTAACTTACATTAATTGCGTTGCGCTCACTG
CCCGCTTTCCAGTCGGGAAACCTGTCGTGCCAGCTGCATTAATGAATCGGCCAACGCGCGGGGAGAGGCG
GTTTGCGTATTGGGCGCCAGGGTGGTTTTTCTTTTCACCAGTGAGACGGGCAACAGCTGATTGCCCTTCA
CCGCCTGGCCCTGAGAGAGTTGCAGCAAGCGGTCCACGCTGGTTTGCCCCAGCAGGCGAAAATCCTGTTT
GATGGTGGTTAACGGCGGGATATAACATGAGCTGTCTTCGGTATCGTCGTATCCCACTACCGAGATATCC
GCACCAACGCGCAGCCCGGACTCGGTAATGGCGCGCATTGCGCCCAGCGCCATCTGATCGTTGGCAACCA
GCATCGCAGTGGGAACGATGCCCTCATTCAGCATTTGCATGGTTTGTTGAAAACCGGACATGGCACTCCA
GTCGCCTTCCCGTTCCGCTATCGGCTGAATTTGATTGCGAGTGAGATATTTATGCCAGCCAGCCAGACGC
AGACGCGCCGAGACAGAACTTAATGGGCCCGCTAACAGCGCGATTTGCTGGTGACCCAATGCGACCAGAT
GCTCCACGCCCAGTCGCGTACCGTCTTCATGGGAGAAAATAATACTGTTGATGGGTGTCTGGTCAGAGAC
ATCAAGAAATAACGCCGGAACATTAGTGCAGGCAGCTTCCACAGCAATGGCATCCTGGTCATCCAGCGGA
TAGTTAATGATCAGCCCACTGACGCGTTGCGCGAGAAGATTGTGCACCGCCGCTTTACAGGCTTCGACGC
CGCTTCGTTCTACCATCGACACCACCACGCTGGCACCCAGTTGATCGGCGCGAGATTTAATCGCCGCGAC
AATTTGCGACGGCGCGTGCAGGGCCAGACTGGAGGTGGCAACGCCAATCAGCAACGACTGTTTGCCCGCC
AGTTGTTGTGCCACGCGGTTGGGAATGTAATTCAGCTCCGCCATCGCCGCTTCCACTTTTTCCCGCGTTT
TCGCAGAAACGTGGCTGGCCTGGTTCACCACGCGGGAAACGGTCTGATAAGAGACACCGGCATACTCTGC
GACATCGTATAACGTTACTGGTTTCACATTCACCACCCTGAATTGACTCTCTTCCGGGCGCTATCATGCC
ATACCGCGAAAGGTTTTGCGCCATTCGATGGTGTCCGGGATCTCGACGCTCTCCCTTATGCGACTCCTGC
ATTAGGAAGCAGCCCAGTAGTAGGTTGAGGCCGTTGAGCACCGCCGCCGCAAGGAATGGTGCATGCCGGC
ATGCCGCCCTTTCGTCTTCAAGAATTAATTCCCAATTCCCCAGGCATCAAATAAAACGAAAGGCTCAGTC
GAAAGACTGGGCCTTTCGTTTTATCTGTTGTTTGTCGGTGAACGCTCTCCTGAGTAGGACAAATCCGCCG
GGAGCGGATTTGAACGTTGCGAAGCAACGGCCCGGAGGGTGGCGGGCAGGACGCCCGCCATAAACTGCCA
GGAATTAATTCCCCAGGCATCAAATAAAACGAAAGGCTCAGTCGAAAGACTGGGCCTTTCGTTTTATCTG
TTGTTTGTCGGTGAACGCTCTCCTGAGTAGGACAAATCCGCCGGGAGCGGATTTGAACGTTGCGAAGCAA
CGGCCCGGAGGGTGGCGGGCAGGACGCCCGCCATAAACTGCCAGGAATTAATTCCCCAGGCATCAAATAA
AACGAAAGGCTCAGTCGAAAGACTGGGCCTTTCGTTTTATCTGTTGTTTGTCGGTGAACGCTCTCCTGAG
TAGGACAAATCCGCCGGGAGCGGATTTGAACGTTGCGAAGCAACGGCCCGGAGGGTGGCGGGCAGGACGC
CCGCCATAAACTGCCAGGAATTAATTCCCCAGGCATCAAATAAAACGAAAGGCTCAGTCGAAAGACTGGG
CCTTTCGTTTTATCTGTTGTTTGTCGGTGAACGCTCTCCTGAGTAGGACAAATCCGCCGGGAGCGGATTT
GAACGTTGCGAAGCAACGGCCCGGAGGGTGGCGGGCAGGACGCCCGCCATAAACTGCCAGGAATTAATTC
CCCAGGCATCAAATAAAACGAAAGGCTCAGTCGAAAGACTGGGCCTTTCGTTTTATCTGTTGTTTGTCGG
TGAACGCTCTCCTGAGTAGGACAAATCCGCCGGGAGCGGATTTGAACGTTGCGAAGCAACGGCCCGGAGG
GTGGCGGGCAGGACGCCCGCCATAAACTGCCAGGAATTGGGGATCGGAATTAATTCCCGGTTTAAACCGG
GGATCTCGATCCCGCGAAATTAATACGACTCACTATAGGGGAATTGTGAGCGGATAACAATTCCCCTCTA
GAAATAATTTTGTTTAACTTTAAGAAGGAGATATACATATGGTTCGTGCAAACAAACGCAACGAGGCTCT
ACGAATCGAGAGTGCGTTGCTTAACAAAATCGCAATGCTTGGAACTGAGAAGACAGCGGAAGCTGTGGGC
GTTGATAAGTCGCAGATCAGCAGGTGGAAGAGGGACTGGATTCCAAAGTTCTCAATGCTGCTTGCTGTTC
TTGAATGGGGGGTCGTTGACGACGACATGGCTCGATTGGCGCGACAAGTTGCTGCGATTCTCACCAATAA
AAAACGCCCGGCGGCAACCGAGCGTTCTGAACAAATCCAGATGGAGTTCTGCATCACGGGAGATGCACTA
GTTGCCCTACCCGAGGGCGAGTCGGTACGCATCGCCGACATCGTGCCGGGTGCGCGGCCCAACAGTGACA
ACGCCATCGACCTGAAAGTCCTTGACCGGCATGGCAATCCCGTGCTCGCCGACCGGCTGTTCCACTCCGG
CGAGCATCCGGTGTACACGGTGCGTACGGTCGAAGGTCTGCGTGTGACGGGCACCGCGAACCACCCGTTG
TTGTGTTTGGTCGACGTCGCCGGGGTGCCGACCCTGCTGTGGAAGCTGATCGACGAAATCAAGCCGGGCG
ATTACGCGGTGATTCAACGCAGCGCATTCAGCGTCGACTGTGCAGGTTTTGCCCGCGGGAAACCCGAATT
TGCGCCCACAACCTACACAGTCGGCGTCCCTGGACTGGTGCGTTTCTTGGAAGCACACCACCGAGACCCG
GACGCCCAAGCTATCGCCGACGAGCTGACCGACGGGCGGTTCTACTACGCGAAAGTCGCCAGTGTCACCG
ACGCCGGCGTGCAGCCGGTGTATAGCCTTCGTGTCGACACGGCAGACCACGCGTTTATCACGAACGGGTT
CGTCAGCCACGCTACTGGCCTCACCGGTCTGAACTCAGGCCTCACGACAAATCCTGGTGTATCCGCTTGG
CAGGTCAACACAGCTTATACTGCGGGACAATTGGTCACATATAACGGCAAGACGTATAAATGTTTGCAGC
CCCACACCTCCTTGGCAGGATGGGAACCATCCAACGTTCCTGCCTTGTGGCAGCTTCAATGACTGCAGGA
AGGGGATCCGGCTGCTAACAAAGCCCGAAAGGAAGCTGAGTTGGCTGCTGCCACCGCTGAGCAATAACTA
GCATAACCCCTTGGGGCCTCTAAACGGGTCTTGAGGGGTTTTTTGCTGAAAGGAGGAACTATATCCGGAT
