>Addgene plasmid #51566 | pTXB1-CII | addgene partial sequence | sequence record 80991 | T7 5'-TAATACGACTCACTATAGGG-3'
ACTTTAAGAAGGAGATATACATATGGTTCGTGCAAACAAACGCAACGAGGCTCTACGAATCGAGAGTGCG
TTGCTTAACAAAATCGCAATGCTTGGAACTGAGAAGACAGCGGAAGCTGTGGGCGTTGATAAGTCGCAGA
TCAGCAGGTGGAAGAGGGACTGGATTCCAAAGTTCTCAATGCTGCTTGCTGTTCTTGAATGGGGGGTCGT
TGACGACGACATGGCTCGATTGGCGCGACAAGTTGCTGCGATTCTCACCAATAAAAAACGCCCGGCGGCA
ACCGAGCGTTCTGAACAAATCCAGATGGAGTTCTGCATCACGGGAGATGCACTAGTTGCCCTACCCGAGG
GCGAGTCGGTACGCATCGCCGACATCGTGCCGGGTGCGCGGCCCAACAGTGACAACGCCATCGACCTGAA
AGTCCTTGACCGGCATGGCAATCCCGTGCTCGCCGACCGGCTGTTCCACTCCGGCGAGCATCCGGTGTAC
ACGGTGCGTACGGTCGAAGGTCTGCGTGTGACGGGCACCGCGAACCACCCGTTGTTGTGTTTGGTCGACG
TCGCCGGGGTGCCGACCCTGCTGTGGAAGCTGATCGACGAAATCAAGCCGGGCGATTACGCGGTGATTCA
ACGCAGCGCATTCAGCGTCGACTGTGCAGGTTTTGCCCGCGGGAAACCCGAATTTGCGCCCACAACCTAC
ACAGTCGGCGTCCCTGGACTGGTGCGTTTCTTGGAAGCACACCACCGAGACCCGGACGCCCAAGCTATCG
CCGACGAGCTGACCGACGGGCGGTTCTACTACGCGAAAGTCGCCAGTGTCACCGACGCCGGCGTGCAGCC
GGTGTATAGCCTTCGTGTCGACACGGCAGACCACGCGTTTATCACGAACGGGTTCGTCAGCCACGCTACT
GG
