>Addgene plasmid #51566 | pTXB1-CII | addgene partial sequence | sequence record 81608 | T7term 5'-GCTAGTTATTGCTCAGCGG-3'
AGCAGCCGGATCCCCTTCCTGCAGTCATTGAAGCTGCCACAAGGCAGGAACGTTGGATGGTTCCCATCCT
GCCAAGGAGGTGTGGGGCTGCAAACATTTATACGTCTTGCCGTTATATGTGACCAATTGTCCCGCAGTAT
AAGCTGTGTTGACCTGCCAAGCGGATACACCAGGATTTGTCGTGAGGCCTGAGTTCAGACCGGTGAGGCC
AGTAGCGTGGCTGACGAACCCGTTCGTGATAAACGCGTGGTCTGCCGTGTCGACACGAAGGCTATACACC
GGCTGCACGCCGGCGTCGGTGACACTGGCGACTTTCGCGTAGTAGAACCGCCCGTCGGTCAGCTCGTCGG
CGATAGCTTGGGCGTCCGGGTCTCGGTGGTGTGCTTCCAAGAAACGCACCAGTCCAGGGACGCCGACTGT
GTAGGTTGTGGGCGCAAATTCGGGTTTCCCGCGGGCAAAACCTGCACAGTCGACGCTGAATGCGCTGCGT
TGAATCACCGCGTAATCGCCCGGCTTGATTTCGTCGATCAGCTTCCACAGCAGGGTCGGCACCCCGGCGA
CGTCGACCAAACACAACAACGGGTGGTTCGCGGTGCCCGTCACACGCAGACCTTCGACCGTACGCACCGT
GTACACCGGATGCTCGCCGGAGTGGAACAGCCGGTCGGCGAGCACGGGATTGCCATGCCGGTCAAGGACT
TTCAGGTCGATGGCGTTGTCACTGTTGGGCCGCGCACCCGGCACGATGTCGGCGATGCGTACCGACTCGC
CCTCGGGTAGGGCAACTAGTGCATCTCCCGTGATGCAGAACTCCATCTGGATTTGTTCAGAACGCTCGGT
TGCCGCCGGGCGTTTTTTATTGGTGAGAATCGCAGCAACTTGTCGCGCCAATCGAGCCATGTCGTCGTCA
ACGACC
